>Addgene plasmid #90270 | BB2_L_12_syn_A_D | addgene full sequence | sequence record 181164 | Addgene NGS Result
GCCTATGGAAAAACGCCAGCAACGCGGCCTTTTTACGGTTCCTGGCCTTTTGCTGGCCTTTTGCTCACAT
GTTCTTTCCTGCGTTATCCCCTGATTCTGTGGATAACCGTATTACCGCCTTTGAGTGAGCTGATACCGCT
CGCCGCAGCCGAACGACCGAGCGCAGCGAGTCAGTGAGCGAGGAAGCGGAAGAGCGCCCAATACGCAAAC
CGCCTCTCCCCGCGCGTTGGCCGATTCATTAATGCAGCTGGCACGACAGGTTTCCCGACTGGAAAGCGGG
CAGTGAGCGCAACGCAATTAATGTGAGTTAGCTCACTCATTAGGCACCCCAGGCTTTACACTTTATGCTT
CCGGCTCGTATGTTGTGTGGAATTGTGAGCGGATAACAATTTCACACAGGAAACAGCTATGACCATGATT
ACGCCAAGCTCTAATACGACTCACTATAGGGAAAGCTCGGTACCACGCATGCTGCAGACGCGTTACGTAT
CGGATCCAGAATTCGTGATGATCGAAGACGCGGAGCGCAAAAAACCCCGCCCCTGACAGGGCGGGGTTTT
TTCGCGATCGGAGACCGGATCCCTCGAGGGTCTCCAGCTCATGGCGTCTTCCCGGATCTGAATTCGTCGA
CAAGCTTCTCGAGCCTAGGCTAGCTCTAGACCACACGTGTGGGGGCCCGAGCTCGCGGCCGCTGTATTCT
ATAGTGTCACCTAAATGGCCGCACAATTCACTGGCCGTCGTTTTACAACGTCGTGACTGGGAAAACCCTG
GCGTTACCCAACTTAATCGCCTTGCAGCACATCCCCCTTTCGCCAGCTGGCGTAATAGCGAAGAGGCCCG
CACCGATCGCCCTTCCCAACAGTTGCGCAGCCTGAATGGCGAATGGAAATTGTAAGCGTTAATATTTTGT
TAAAATTCGCGTTAAATTTTTGTTAAATCAGCTCATTTTTTAACCAATAGGCCGAAATCGGCAAAATCCC
TTATAAATCAAAAGAATAGACCGAGATAGGGT
[37 nt withheld, positions 1013-1049]
AAAGAACGTGGACTCCAACGTCAAAGG
[49 nt withheld, positions 1077-1125]
T
[91 nt withheld, positions 1127-1217]
G
[124 nt withheld, positions 1219-1342]
CAGGTGGCACTTTTCGGGGAAATGTGCGCGGAACCCCTATTTGTTTATTTTTCTAAATACATTCAAATAT
GTATCCGCTCATGAGACAATAACCCTGATAAATGCTTCAATAATATTGAAAAAGGAAGAGTATGAGTATT
CAACATTTCCGTGTCGCCCTTATTCCCTTTTTTGCGGCATTTTGCCTTCCTGTTTTTGCTCACCCAGAAA
CGCTGGTGAAAGTAAAAGATGCTGAAGATCAGTTGGGTGCACGAGTGGGTTACATCGAACTGGATCTCAA
CAGCGGTAAGATCCTTGAGAGTTTTCGCCCCGAAGAACGTTTTCCAATGATGAGCACTTTTAAAGTTCTG
CTATGTGGCGCGGTATTATCCCGTATTGACGCCGGGCAAGAGCAACTCGGTCGCCGCATACACTATTCTC
AGAATGACTTGGTTGAGTACTCACCAGTCACAGAAAAGCATCTTACGGATGGCATGACAGTAAGAGAATT
ATGCAGTGCTGCCATAACCATGAGTGATAACACTGCGGCCAACTTACTTCTGACAACGATCGGAGGACCG
AAGGAGCTAACCGCTTTTTTGCACAACATGGGGGATCATGTAACTCGCCTTGATCGTTGGGAACCGGAGC
TGAATGAAGCCATACCAAACGACGAGCGTGACACCACGATGCCTGTAGCAATGGCAACAACGTTGCGCAA
ACTATTAACTGGCGAACTACTTACTCTAGCTTCCCGGCAACAATTAATAGACTGGATGGAGGCGGATAAA
GTTGCAGGACCACTTCTGCGCTCGGCCCTTCCGGCTGGCTGGTTTATTGCTGATAAATCTGGAGCCGGTG
AGCGTGGGTCTCGCGGTATCATTGCAGCACTGGGGCCAGATGGTAAGCCCTCCCGTATCGTAGTTATCTA
CACGACGGGGAGTCAGGCAACTATGGATGAACGAAATAGACAGATCGCTGAGATAGGTGCCTCACTGATT
AAGCATTGGTAACTGTCAGACCAAGTTTACTCATATATACTTTAGATTGATTTAAAACTTCATTTTTAAT
TTAAAAGGATCTAGGTGAAGATCCTTTTTGATAATCTCATGAACAATAAAACTGTCTGCTTACATAAACA
GTAATACAAGGGGTGTAGATCTCATGACCAAAATCCCTTAACGTGAGTTTTCGTTCCACTGAGCGTCAGA
CCCCGTAGAAAAGATCAAAGGATCTTCTTGAGATCCTTTTTTTCTGCGCGTAATCTGCTGCTTGCAAACA
AAAAAACCACCGCTACCAGCGGTGGTTTGTTTGCCGGATCAAGAGCTACCAACTCTTTTTCCGAAGGTAA
CTGGCTTCAGCAGAGCGCAGATACCAAATACTGTTCTTCTAGTGTAGCCGTAGTTAGGCCACCACTTCAA
GAACTCTGTAGCACCGCCTACATACCTCGCTCTGCTAATCCTGTTACCAGTGGCTGCTGCCAGTGGCGAT
AAGTCGTGTCTTACCGGGTTGGACTCAAGACGATAGTTACCGGATAAGGCGCAGCGGTCGGGCTGAACGG
GGGGTTCGTGCACACAGCCCAGCTTGGAGCGAACGACCTACACCGAACTGAGATACCTACAGCGTGAGCT
ATGAGAAAGCGCCACGCTTCCCGAAGGGAGAAAGGCGGACAGGTATCCGGTAAGCGGCAGGGTCGGAACA
GGAGAGCGCACGAGGGAGCTTCCAGGGGGAAACGCCTGGTATCTTTATAGTCCTGTCGGGTTTCGCCACC
TCTGACTTGAGCGTCGATTTTTGTGATGCTCGTCAGGGGGGCGGA
Features (pLannotate 1.2.2; 12 found; start..end, strand, type, name):
     59..192     +  rep_origin     RSF ori (fragment): Plasmids containing the RSF 1030 origin of replication can be propagated in E. coli cells that contain additional plasmids with compatible origins.
    194..286     +  CDS            lacI (fragment): lac repressor; lacI; The lac repressor binds to the lac operator to inhibit transcription in E. coli. This inhibition can be relieved by adding lactose or isopropyl-β-D-thiogalactopyranoside (IPTG).
    299..320     +  protein_bind   CAP binding site: CAP binding activates transcription in the presence of cAMP. E. coli catabolite activator protein
    335..365     +  promoter       lac promoter: promoter for the E. coli lac operon
    373..389     +  protein_bind   lac operator: The lac repressor binds to the lac operator to inhibit transcription in E. coli. This inhibition can be relieved by adding lactose or isopropyl-β-D-thiogalactopyranoside (IPTG). lac repressor encoded by lacI
    432..450     +  promoter       T7 promoter: promoter for bacteriophage T7 RNA polymerase
    698..716     -  promoter       SP6 promoter: promoter for bacteriophage SP6 RNA polymerase
    726..883     +  CDS            lacZα (fragment): LacZα fragment of β-galactosidase; lacZ fragment
    914..1342    -  rep_origin     f1 ori (sequence partly withheld): f1 bacteriophage origin of replication; arrow indicates direction of (+) strand synthesis
   1369..1473    +  promoter       AmpR promoter: bla
   1474..2334    +  CDS            AmpR: β-lactamase; bla; confers resistance to ampicillin, carbenicillin, and related antibiotics
   2560..11      +  rep_origin     ori (across the origin): high-copy-number ColE1/pMB1/pBR322/pUC origin of replication
