[The description below was written by a language model from this plasmid's Addgene catalogue record and pLannotate feature annotations shown in this document.]
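Description:
BB2_L_12_syn_A_D is a small empty-backbone plasmid (about 3.1 kb) deposited as part of a modular cloning toolkit for metabolic pathway construction and gene integration in Aspergillus niger. It is catalogued as a bacterial vector and carries no gene insert. Its stated role is that of a "BB2 linker": between fusion sites FS1 and FS2 of the second-level backbone it holds the BB3 linker with its own fusion sites. The plasmid name points to sites A and D, whereas the purpose field names FSA and FSC, and the record does not resolve this discrepancy. The cloning method is listed as unknown. The fusion sites themselves are not annotated in the feature table, so their positions and the enzymes used with them cannot be given from the record.

The annotated features describe a conventional pUC/pGEM-type E. coli cloning scaffold. Replication relies on a high-copy ColE1/pMB1-type origin, and selection is by ampicillin through the bla (AmpR) gene with its own promoter. An f1 origin is also present, which in principle allows single-stranded DNA production with helper phage. The cloning region sits downstream of a CAP binding site, lac promoter and lac operator. It is flanked by opposing T7 and SP6 promoters, followed by a partial lacZα fragment. The roughly 250 bp unannotated stretch between T7 and SP6 is the likely location of the synthetic linker. Short hits to an RSF origin and to lacI are only fragments and probably reflect residual backbone sequence rather than functional elements. No fungal promoter, marker or integration sequence is annotated, consistent with use as an intermediate linker or adapter plasmid during hierarchical assembly in E. coli.
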