Addgene plasmid #90270: BB2_L_12_syn_A_D
Purpose: (Empty Backbone) BB2 Linker containing between FS1 and FS2 the BB3 linker with FSA and FSC
Depositing lab: Michael Sauer. Depositing organization: Universitaet fur Bodenkultur Wien (BOKU-WIEN). Publication: An efficient tool for metabolic pathway construction and gene integration for Aspergillus niger. Sarkari P, Marx H, Blumhoff ML, Mattanovich D, Sauer M, Steiger MG. Bioresour Technol. 2017 May 4. pii: S0960-8524(17)30643-0. doi: 10.1016/j.biortech.2017.05.004. PubMed 28533066.
Backbone
  Vector backbone: BB2_L_12_syn_A_D
  Backbone size (bp): 3147
  Vector type: Bacterial Expression
Growth in bacteria
  Bacterial resistance: Ampicillin, 100 μg/mL
  Growth temperature: 37°C
  Growth strain: DH5alpha
  Copy number: Unknown
Gene/Insert
  Cloning method: Unknown
  Sequencing primers: 5′ CATTAATGCAGCTGGCAC; 3′ GGTTATTGTCTCATGAGCGG
Terms and licenses: Academic/Nonprofit Terms; Industry Terms: Not Available to Industry
How to cite: BB2_L_12_syn_A_D was a gift from Michael Sauer (Addgene plasmid # 90270 ; http://n2t.net/addgene:90270 ; RRID:Addgene_90270)
